Addgene plasmid #237375: pTCB-magroHCLALAPGknob6xHis
Purpose: pTwist CMV BetaGlobin encoding magrolimab heavy chain with LALA P329G knob Fc and 6xHis tag
Depositing lab: Carolyn Bertozzi & Jessica Stark. Depositing organization: Stanford University. Publication: Antibody-lectin chimeras for glyco-immune checkpoint blockade. Stark JC, Gray MA, Ibarlucea-Benitez I, Lustig M, Bond A, Cho B, Govil I, Luu T, Priestley MJ, Veth TS, Errington WJ, Bruncsics B, Ribi MK, Williams LA, Sarkar CA, Wisnovsky S, Riley NM, Morrissey MA, Valerius T, Ravetch JV, Bertozzi CR. Nat Biotechnol. 2025 Dec 16. doi: 10.1038/s41587-025-02884-6. PubMed 41402487.
Backbone
  Vector backbone: pTwist CMV BetaGlobin
  Backbone manufacturer: Twist Bioscience
  Backbone size w/o insert (bp): 4832
  Total vector size (bp): 6251
  Vector type: Mammalian Expression
Growth in bacteria
  Bacterial resistance: Ampicillin, 100 μg/mL
  Growth temperature: 37°C
  Growth strain: DH5alpha
  Copy number: High Copy
Gene/Insert
  Gene/Insert name: magrolimab heavy chain (silent Fc)
  Species: H. sapiens (human)
  Insert size (bp): 1418
  Promoter: CMV
  Tag / fusion protein: 6xHis (C terminal on insert)
  Cloning method: Restriction Enzyme; 5′ cloning site XhoI (not destroyed); 3′ cloning site NheI (not destroyed)
  Sequencing primers: 5′ N/A
Terms and licenses: Academic/Nonprofit Terms; Industry Terms: Not Available to Industry
Depositor comments: Please visit https://doi.org/10.1101/2022.10.26.513931 for bioRxiv preprint.
How to cite: pTCB-magroHCLALAPGknob6xHis was a gift from Carolyn Bertozzi & Jessica Stark (Addgene plasmid # 237375 ; http://n2t.net/addgene:237375 ; RRID:Addgene_237375)
