[The description below was written by a language model from this plasmid's Addgene catalogue record and pLannotate feature annotations shown in this document.]
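Description:
pTCB-magroHCLALAPGknob6xHis is a 6,251 bp mammalian expression plasmid built on the Twist Bioscience pTwist CMV BetaGlobin backbone. It is maintained in E. coli as a high-copy plasmid through a ColE1/pUC-type origin and selected with ampicillin via the AmpR β-lactamase gene. The backbone is heavily insulated. Copies of the T7 and rrnG transcription terminators, a synthetic poly(A) signal upstream of the promoter, and 5′ and 3′ β-globin insulator elements flank the functional units, an arrangement that limits read-through and interference between the bacterial and mammalian parts.

The payload is the heavy chain of magrolimab, cloned between retained XhoI and NheI sites and annotated in the feature table as a human IgG1-like coding sequence. Transcription is driven by the CMV immediate-early enhancer and promoter. A truncated human β-globin intron follows; such introns are included so that splicing improves mRNA processing and expression. The transcript ends at an SV40 polyadenylation signal.

According to the record, the Fc is "silent": it carries the LALA and P329G substitutions, which are generally used to abolish Fc receptor and complement engagement. It also carries a "knob" mutation of the knobs-into-holes type, which favours pairing with a complementary "hole" Fc chain over homodimerisation. A C-terminal 6xHis tag allows affinity purification and detection of the knob-bearing chain.

The construct encodes only the heavy chain, so making a complete antibody arm would require co-expressing a matching light chain and a partner Fc from other plasmids. The associated publication concerns antibody-lectin chimeras for glyco-immune checkpoint blockade, which suggests this chain forms the antibody half of such heterodimeric molecules.
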