Features (pLannotate 1.2.2; 17 found; start..end, strand, type, name):
     64..1401    +  CDS            IGG1_HUMAN: Experimental evidence at protein level: Swiss-Prot protein existence level 1. Immunoglobulins, also known as antibodies, are membrane-bound or secreted glycoproteins produced by B lymphocytes. In the recognition phase of humoral immunity, the membrane-bound immunoglobulins serve as receptors which, upon binding of a specific antigen, trigger the clonal expansion and differentiation of B lymphocytes into immunoglobulins- secreting plasma cells. Secreted immunoglobulins mediate the effector phase of humoral immunity, which results in the elimination of bound antigens (PubMed:22158414, PubMed:201
   1475..1596    -  polyA_signal   SV40 poly(A) signal: SV40 polyadenylation signal
   1619..1688    -  CDS            large T antigen (fragment): large T antigen from SV40 (simian virus 40)
   1711..1757    +  terminator     T7 terminator: transcription terminator for bacteriophage T7 RNA polymerase
   1787..1923    +  terminator     rrnG terminator: transcription terminator from the E. coli ribosomal RNA rrnG operon (Albrechtsen et al., 1991)
   1968..2039    +  misc_feature   3' β-globin insulator: insulator downstream of the human β-globin locus (Farrell et al., 2002)
   2265..2853    -  rep_origin     ori: high-copy-number ColE1/pMB1/pBR322/pUC origin of replication
   3025..3089    -  CDS            bla(M) (fragment): β-lactamase lacking the signal sequence; bla(M); allows cytosolic expression of β-lactamase
   3599..4459    +  CDS            AmpR: β-lactamase; bla; confers resistance to ampicillin, carbenicillin, and related antibiotics
   4472..4608    +  terminator     rrnG terminator: transcription terminator from the E. coli ribosomal RNA rrnG operon (Albrechtsen et al., 1991)
   4760..4831    +  misc_feature   5' β-globin insulator: insulator upstream of the human β-globin locus (Farrell et al., 2002)
   4836..4882    -  terminator     T7 terminator: transcription terminator for bacteriophage T7 RNA polymerase
   4900..4948    -  polyA_signal   poly(A) signal: synthetic polyadenylation signal
   5029..5332    +  enhancer       CMV enhancer: human cytomegalovirus immediate early enhancer
   5405..5422    -  promoter       CMV promoter (fragment): human cytomegalovirus (CMV) immediate early promoter
   5485..5536    +  promoter       CMVd2 promoter: truncated human cytomegalovirus (CMV) immediate early promoter that yields moderately reduced expression relative to the full-length promoter
   5670..6145    +  intron         β-globin intron: internally truncated intron from human β-globin
>Addgene plasmid #237375 | pTCB-magroHCLALAPGknob6xHis | addgene full sequence | sequence record 487875 | Addgene NGS Result
CTCGAGATGGGATGGTCATGTATCATCCTTTTTCTAGTAGCAACTGCAACCGGTGTACATTCCCAAGTTC
AACTTCAACAACCCGGCGCAGAGCTGGTTAAGCCTGGGGCGAGTGTAATGATGAGTTGCAAAGCAAGCGG
ATACACGTTTACCAACTACAATATGCATTGGGTAAAACAGACGCCTGGGCAAGGTCTTGAATGGATCGGC
ACCATCTACCCTGGCAACGATGATACGTCATACAACCAGAAGTTTAAGGATAAGGCCACGCTGACCGCCG
ATAAATCCTCCTCTGCAGCGTACATGCAGTTGTCTAGTCTTACGTCTGAGGACTCTGCGGTGTACTATTG
CGCCAGGGGGGGTTATAGAGCTATGGACTACTGGGGGCAAGGGACCTCCGTGACCGTATCCTCAGCTAGC
ACCAAGGGCCCATCGGTCTTCCCCCTGGCACCCTCCTCCAAGAGCACCTCTGGGGGCACAGCGGCCCTGG
GCTGCCTGGTCAAGGACTACTTCCCCGAACCGGTGACGGTGTCGTGGAACTCAGGCGCCCTGACCAGCGG
CGTGCACACCTTCCCGGCTGTCCTACAGTCCTCAGGACTCTACTCCCTCAGCAGCGTGGTGACCGTGCCC
TCCAGCAGCTTGGGCACCCAGACCTACATCTGCAACGTGAATCACAAGCCCAGCAACACCAAGGTGGACA
AGAAAGTTGAGCCCAAATCTTGTGACAAAACTCACACATGCCCACCGTGCCCAGCACCTGAAGCAGCCGG
GGGACCGTCAGTCTTCCTCTTCCCCCCAAAACCCAAGGACACCCTCATGATCTCCCGGACCCCTGAGGTC
ACATGCGTGGTGGTGGACGTGAGCCACGAAGACCCTGAGGTCAAGTTCAACTGGTACGTGGACGGCGTGG
AGGTGCATAATGCCAAGACAAAGCCGCGGGAGGAGCAGTACAACAGCACGTACCGTGTGGTCAGCGTCCT
CACCGTCCTGCACCAGGACTGGCTGAATGGCAAGGAGTACAAGTGCAAGGTCTCCAACAAAGCCCTCGGA
GCCCCCATCGAGAAAACCATCTCCAAAGCCAAAGGGCAGCCCCGAGAACCACAGGTGTACACCCTGCCCC
CATGCCGGGATGAGCTGACCAAGAACCAGGTCAGCCTGTGGTGCCTGGTCAAAGGCTTCTATCCCAGCGA
CATCGCCGTGGAGTGGGAGAGCAATGGGCAGCCGGAGAACAACTACAAGACCACGCCTCCCGTGCTGGAC
TCCGACGGCTCCTTCTTCCTCTACAGCAAGCTCACCGTGGACAAGAGCAGGTGGCAGCAGGGGAACGTCT
TCTCATGCTCCGTGATGCATGAGGCTCTGCACAACCACTACACGCAGAAGAGCCTCTCCCTGTCTCCGGG
TGGGCATCACCACCATCACCATTGAGCTAGCTTGACTGACTGAGATACAGCGTACCTTCAGCTCACAGAC
ATGATAAGATACATTGATGAGTTTGGACAAACCACAACTAGAATGCAGTGAAAAAAATGCTTTATTTGTG
AAATTTGTGATGCTATTGCTTTATTTGTAACCATTATAAGCTGCAATAAACAAGTTAACAACAACAATTG
CATTCATTTTATGTTTCAGGTTCAGGGGGAGGTGTGGGAGGTTTTTTAAAGCAAGTAAAACCTCTACAAA
TGTGGTATTGGCCCATCTCTATCGGTATCGTAGCATAACCCCTTGGGGCCTCTAAACGGGTCTTGAGGGG
TTTTTTGTGCCCCTCGGGCCGGATTGCTATCTACCGGCATTGGCGCAGAAAAAAATGCCTGATGCGACGC
TGCGCGTCTTATACTCCCACATATGCCAGATTCAGCAACGGATACGGCTTCCCCAACTTGCCCACTTCCA
TACGTGTCCTCCTTACCAGAAATTTATCCTTAAGGTCGTCAGCTATCCTGCAGGCGATCTCTCGATTTCG
ATCAAGACATTCCTTTAATGGTCTTTTCTGGACACCACTAGGGGTCAGAAGTAGTTCATCAAACTTTCTT
CCCTCCCTAATCTCATTGGTTACCTTGGGCTATCGAAACTTAATTAACCAGTCAAGTCAGCTACTTGGCG
AGATCGACTTGTCTGGGTTTCGACTACGCTCAGAATTGCGTCAGTCAAGTTCGATCTGGTCCTTGCTATT
GCACCCGTTCTCCGATTACGAGTTTCATTTAAATCATGTGAGCAAAAGGCCAGCAAAAGGCCAGGAACCG
TAAAAAGGCCGCGTTGCTGGCGTTTTTCCATAGGCTCCGCCCCCCTGACGAGCATCACAAAAATCGACGC
TCAAGTCAGAGGTGGCGAAACCCGACAGGACTATAAAGATACCAGGCGTTTCCCCCTGGAAGCTCCCTCG
TGCGCTCTCCTGTTCCGACCCTGCCGCTTACCGGATACCTGTCCGCCTTTCTCCCTTCGGGAAGCGTGGC
GCTTTCTCATAGCTCACGCTGTAGGTATCTCAGTTCGGTGTAGGTCGTTCGCTCCAAGCTGGGCTGTGTG
CACGAACCCCCCGTTCAGCCCGACCGCTGCGCCTTATCCGGTAACTATCGTCTTGAGTCCAACCCGGTAA
GACACGACTTATCGCCACTGGCAGCAGCCACTGGTAACAGGATTAGCAGAGCGAGGTATGTAGGCGGTGC
TACAGAGTTCTTGAAGTGGTGGCCTAACTACGGCTACACTAGAAGAACAGTATTTGGTATCTGCGCTCTG
CTGAAGCCAGTTACCTTCGGAAAAAGAGTTGGTAGCTCTTGATCCGGCAAACAAACCACCGCTGGTAGCG
GTGGTTTTTTTGTTTGCAAGCAGCAGATTACGCGCAGAAAAAAAGGATCTCAAGAAGATCCTTTGATCTT
TTCTACGGGGTCTGACGCTCAGTGGAACGAAAACTCACGTTAAGGGATTTTGGTCATGAGATTATCAAAA
AGGATCTTCACCTAGATCCTTTTAAATTAAAAATGAAGTTTTAAATCAATCTAAAGTATATATGAGTAAA
CTTGGTCTGACAGTTACCAATGCTTAATCAGTGAGGCACCTATCTCAGCGATCTGTCTATTTCGTTCATC
CATAGTTGCATTTAAATTTCCGAACTCTCCAAGGCCCTCGTCGGAAAATCTTCAAACCTTTCGTCCGATC
CATCTTGCAGGCTACCTCTCGAACGAACTATCGCAAGTCTCTTGGCCGGCCTTGCGCCTTGGCTATTGCT
TGGCAGCGCCTATCGCCAGGTATTACTCCAATCCCGAATATCCGAGATCGGGATCACCCGAGAGAAGTTC
AACCTACATCCTCAATCCCGATCTATCCGAGATCCGAGGAATATCGAAATCGGGGCGCGCCTGGTGTACC
GAGAACGATCCTCTCAGTGCGAGTCTCGACGATCCATATCGTTGCTTGGCAGTCAGCCAGTCGGAATCCA
GCTTGGGACCCAGGAAGTCCAATCGTCAGATATTGTACTCAAGCCTGGTCACGGCAGCGTACCGATCTGT
TTAAACCTAGATATTGATAGTCTGATCGGTCAACGTATAATCGAGTCCTAGCTTTTGCAAACATCTATCA
AGAGACAGGATCAGCAGGAGGCTTTCGCATGAGTATTCAACATTTCCGTGTCGCCCTTATTCCCTTTTTT
GCGGCATTTTGCCTTCCTGTTTTTGCTCACCCAGAAACGCTGGTGAAAGTAAAAGATGCTGAAGATCAGT
TGGGTGCGCGAGTGGGTTACATCGAACTGGATCTCAACAGCGGTAAGATCCTTGAGAGTTTTCGCCCCGA
AGAACGCTTTCCAATGATGAGCACTTTTAAAGTTCTGCTATGTGGCGCGGTATTATCCCGTATTGACGCC
GGGCAAGAGCAACTCGGTCGCCGCATACACTATTCTCAGAATGACTTGGTTGAGTATTCACCAGTCACAG
AAAAGCATCTTACGGATGGCATGACAGTAAGAGAATTATGCAGTGCTGCCATAACCATGAGTGATAACAC
TGCGGCCAACTTACTTCTGACAACGATTGGAGGACCGAAGGAGCTAACCGCTTTTTTGCACAACATGGGG
GATCATGTAACTCGCCTTGATCGTTGGGAACCGGAGCTGAATGAAGCCATACCAAACGACGAGCGTGACA
CCACGATGCCTGTAGCAATGGCAACAACCTTGCGTAAACTATTAACTGGCGAACTACTTACTCTAGCTTC
CCGGCAACAGTTGATAGACTGGATGGAGGCGGATAAAGTTGCAGGACCACTTCTGCGCTCGGCCCTTCCG
GCTGGCTGGTTTATTGCTGATAAATCTGGAGCCGGTGAGCGTGGGTCTCGCGGTATCATTGCAGCACTGG
GGCCAGATGGTAAGCCCTCCCGTATCGTAGTTATCTACACGACGGGGAGTCAGGCAACTATGGATGAACG
AAATAGACAGATCGCTGAGATAGGTGCCTCACTGATTAAGCATTGGTAACCGATTCTAGGTGCATTGGCG
CAGAAAAAAATGCCTGATGCGACGCTGCGCGTCTTATACTCCCACATATGCCAGATTCAGCAACGGATAC
GGCTTCCCCAACTTGCCCACTTCCATACGTGTCCTCCTTACCAGAAATTTATCCTTAAGATCCCGAATCG
TTTAAACTCGACTCTGGCTCTATCGAATCTCCGTCGTTTCGAGCTTACGCGAACAGCCGTGGCGCTCATT
TGCTCGTCGGGCATCGAATCTCGTCAGCTATCGTCAGCTTACCTTTTTGGCAGCGATCGCGGCTCCCGAC
ATCTTGGACCATTAGCTCCACAGGTATCTTCTTCCCTCTAGTGGTCATAACAGCAGCTTCAGCTACCTCT
CAATTCAAAAAACCCCTCAAGACCCGTTTAGAGGCCCCAAGGGGTTATGCTATCAATCGTTGCGTTACAC
ACACAAAAAACCAACACACATCCATCTTCGATGGATAGCGATTTTATTATCTAACTGCTGATCGAGTGTA
GCCAGATCTAGTAATCAATTACGGGGTCATTAGTTCATAGCCCATATATGGAGTTCCGCGTTACATAACT
TACGGTAAATGGCCCGCCTGGCTGACCGCCCAACGACCCCCGCCCATTGACGTCAATAATGACGTATGTT
CCCATAGTAACGCCAATAGGGACTTTCCATTGACGTCAATGGGTGGAGTATTTACGGTAAACTGCCCACT
TGGCAGTACATCAAGTGTATCATATGCCAAGTACGCCCCCTATTGACGTCAATGACGGTAAATGGCCCGC
CTGGCATTATGCCCAGTACATGACCTTATGGGACTTTCCTACTTGGCAGTACATCTACGTATTAGTCATC
GCTATTACCATGCTGATGCGGTTTTGGCAGTACATCAATGGGCGTGGATAGCGGTTTGACTCACGGGGAT
TTCCAAGTCTCCACCCCATTGACGTCAATGGGAGTTTGTTTTGGCACCAAAATCAACGGGACTTTCCAAA
ATGTCGTAACAACTCCGCCCCATTGACGCAAATGGGCGGTAGGCGTGTACGGTGGGAGGTCTATATAAGC
AGAGCTGGTTTAGTGAACCGTCAGATCGCCTGGAGACGCCATCCACGCTGTTTTGACCTCCATAGAAGAC
ACCGGGACCGATCCAGCCTCCCCTCGAAGCTTACATGTGGTACCGAGCTCGGATCCTGAGAACTTCAGGG
TGAGTCTATGGGACCCTTGATGTTTTCTTTCCCCTTCTTTTCTATGGTTAAGTTCATGTCATAGGAAGGG
GAGAAGTAACAGGGTACACATATTGACCAAATCAGGGTAATTTTGCATTTGTAATTTTAAAAAATGCTTT
CTTCTTTTAATATACTTTTTTGTTTATCTTATTTCTAATACTTTCCCTAATCTCTTTCTTTCAGGGCAAT
AATGATACAATGTATCATGCCTCTTTGCACCATTCTAAAGAATAACAGTGATAATTTCTGGGTTAAGGCA
ATAGCAATATTTCTGCATATAAATATTTCTGCATATAAATTGTAACTGATGTAAGAGGTTTCATATTGCT
AATAGCAGCTACAATCCAGCTACCATTCTGCTTTTATTTTATGGTTGGGATAAGGCTGGATTATTCTGAG
TCCAAGCTAGGCCCTTTTGCTAATCATGTTCATACCTCTTATCTTCCTCCCACAGCTCCTGGGCAACGTG
CTGGTCTGTGTGCTGGCCCATCACTTTGGCAAAGGCGGCCGCTGCCAAGCTTCCGAGCTCTCGAATTCAA
AGGAGGTACCGCGATATCTAC
